Addgene plasmid #221830: pdU6-2_sgRNA1-for-dSERT
Purpose: Plasmid to express gRNA1 (cgaaatctgcgctctacttg) for editing at the beginning of Drosophila SERT coding frame
Depositing lab: Quentin Gaudry. Depositing organization: University of Maryland, College Park. Publication: Serotonin acts through multiple cellular targets during an olfactory critical period. Mallick A, Tan HL, Epstein JM, Gaudry Q, Dacks AM. bioRxiv [Preprint]. 2024 Apr 14:2024.04.14.589413. doi: 10.1101/2024.04.14.589413. PubMed 38645269.
Backbone
  Vector backbone: pdU6-2
  Vector type: Insect Expression, CRISPR
Growth in bacteria
  Bacterial resistance: Ampicillin, 100 μg/mL
  Growth temperature: 37°C
  Growth strain: DH5alpha
  Copy number: High Copy
Gene/Insert
  Gene/Insert name: dSERT gRNA1
  gRNA/shRNA sequence: cgaaatctgcgctctacttg
  Species: D. melanogaster (fly)
  Entrez Gene: SerT (a.k.a. Dmel_CG4545, CG4545, DmSERT, DmSerT, Dmel\CG4545, SERT, Sert, dSERT, dSERT1, dSerT, dSert, dmSERT, dsert, serT)
  Promoter: Drosophila U6 promoter
  Cloning method: Restriction Enzyme; 5′ cloning site unknown (unknown if destroyed); 3′ cloning site N/A (unknown if destroyed)
  Sequencing primers: 5′ N/A
Terms and licenses: Academic/Nonprofit Terms; Industry Terms: Not Available to Industry
Depositor comments: Please visit https://doi.org/10.1101/2024.04.14.589413 for bioRxiv preprint.
How to cite: pdU6-2_sgRNA1-for-dSERT was a gift from Quentin Gaudry (Addgene plasmid # 221830 ; http://n2t.net/addgene:221830 ; RRID:Addgene_221830)
