[The description below was written by a language model from this plasmid's Addgene catalogue record and pLannotate feature annotations shown in this document.]
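Description:
pdU6-2_sgRNA1-for-dSERT is a small (about 3.5 kb) CRISPR guide RNA expression plasmid for Drosophila melanogaster, built on the pdU6-2 backbone. It is propagated in E. coli as a high-copy plasmid through a ColE1/pUC-type origin and selected with ampicillin via the β-lactamase (AmpR) gene and its native promoter. The surrounding sequence looks like a standard phagemid cloning vector. It carries an f1 origin for single-stranded DNA production, lac promoter/operator and CAP site elements, a lacZα fragment, and flanking T3 and T7 phage promoters. The short RSF ori and lacI fragments called by the annotation software are probably partial matches to vector sequence rather than functional parts.

The payload is a single-guide RNA cassette on the reverse strand. The Drosophila U6-2 snRNA promoter, an RNA polymerase III promoter, sits upstream of a roughly 20-nt gap in the annotation, which is consistent with the position of the cloned spacer. This is followed by the Streptococcus pyogenes Cas9 gRNA scaffold. A fragment annotated as dU6-3 promoter lies just downstream of the scaffold. Its role is not stated in the record, and it may simply be U6 locus flanking sequence that provides termination context. The spacer, designated gRNA1, targets the start of the coding frame of SerT (CG4545), the fly serotonin transporter gene.

The plasmid encodes no Cas9, so the nuclease must be supplied separately, for example from a Cas9-expressing fly line or a co-delivered construct. The "sgRNA1" name implies that companion guides exist, but the record does not describe them, any donor template, or the edit that was intended. The associated work concerns serotonin signalling during an olfactory critical period.
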