Features (pLannotate 1.2.2; 15 found; start..end, strand, type, name):
      1..64      +  rep_origin     RSF ori (fragment): Plasmids containing the RSF 1030 origin of replication can be propagated in E. coli cells that contain additional plasmids with compatible origins.
     66..158     +  CDS            lacI (fragment): lac repressor; lacI; The lac repressor binds to the lac operator to inhibit transcription in E. coli. This inhibition can be relieved by adding lactose or isopropyl-β-D-thiogalactopyranoside (IPTG).
    171..192     +  protein_bind   CAP binding site: CAP binding activates transcription in the presence of cAMP. E. coli catabolite activator protein
    207..237     +  promoter       lac promoter: promoter for the E. coli lac operon
    245..261     +  protein_bind   lac operator: The lac repressor binds to the lac operator to inhibit transcription in E. coli. This inhibition can be relieved by adding lactose or isopropyl-β-D-thiogalactopyranoside (IPTG). lac repressor encoded by lacI
    306..324     +  promoter       T3 promoter: promoter for bacteriophage T3 RNA polymerase
    349..447     -  promoter       dU6-3 promoter (fragment): RNA polymerase III promoter for Drosophila U6-3 snRNA (Port et al., 2014)
    455..530     -  misc_RNA       gRNA scaffold: guide RNA scaffold for the Streptococcus pyogenes CRISPR/Cas9 system
    552..951     -  promoter       dU6-2 promoter: RNA polymerase III promoter for Drosophila U6-2 snRNA (Das et al., 1987)
    972..990     -  promoter       T7 promoter: promoter for bacteriophage T7 RNA polymerase
    998..1153    +  CDS            lacZα (fragment): LacZα fragment of β-galactosidase; lacZ fragment
   1157..1613    -  rep_origin     f1 ori (sequence partly withheld): f1 bacteriophage origin of replication; arrow indicates direction of (+) strand synthesis
   1640..1744    +  promoter       AmpR promoter: bla
   1745..2605    +  CDS            AmpR: β-lactamase; bla; confers resistance to ampicillin, carbenicillin, and related antibiotics
   2776..3364    +  rep_origin     ori: high-copy-number ColE1/pMB1/pBR322/pUC origin of replication
>Addgene plasmid #221830 | pdU6-2_sgRNA1-for-dSERT | addgene full sequence | sequence record 442854 | Addgene NGS Result
GCTGATACCGCTCGCCGCAGCCGAACGACCGAGCGCAGCGAGTCAGTGAGCGAGGAAGCGGAAGAGCGCC
CAATACGCAAACCGCCTCTCCCCGCGCGTTGGCCGATTCATTAATGCAGCTGGCACGACAGGTTTCCCGA
CTGGAAAGCGGGCAGTGAGCGCAACGCAATTAATGTGAGTTAGCTCACTCATTAGGCACCCCAGGCTTTA
CACTTTATGCTTCCGGCTCGTATGTTGTGTGGAATTGTGAGCGGATAACAATTTCACACAGGAAACAGCT
ATGACCATGATTACGCCAAGCGCGCAATTAACCCTCACTAAAGGGAACAAAAGCTGGAGCTCACTAGTAA
TTCTTTCCTGTAAAATAAATATAAATAAATATGCTTTATTGACAGAAAATTTGATGTTTTTGTATTTGAG
TAGGAGCAATCACAGGTGAGCAAAAAAATGGATCGCACCGACTCGGTGCCACTTTTTCAAGTTGATAACG
GACTAGCCTTATTTTAACTTGCTATTTCTAGCTCTAAAACCAAGTAGAGCGCAGATTTCGCGAAGTATTG
AGGAAAACATACCTATATAAATGATCAACATCAGGAAAGAGCAGTTGAGAATTATAAGAATTGGCAAATG
GTCTTAAGAACCCTCTGCTTAAGATTTTCAAAATTTCCTTTAGAATCAAAGTGTCCTATTGTTCGTTTGT
TGAAAACACAGTTCGATTTATTGACTATAATAAATTGATAGTTTTAAATATAGAGGCACGACTAAGAGAG
TTTGGTTTTGTTTTGGTTAGGGACCAAAAAAAGTATACATAACGAATAAAAAAGGATTTAAGTGCAAATG
GTAAAAAAGTGTCGAGTTTTTCTTGAGTTGATTGTGCTGTAATGAGACTCTGCATTCGGCATTTGACTCG
GCTTTTCCTACTCGTGCCGTATTTCAGGCTGCAAGTCGAACCAAGCTTGTACCCAATTCGCCCTATAGTG
AGTCGTATTACGCGCGCTCACTGGCCGTCGTTTTACAACGTCGTGACTGGGAAAACCCTGGCGTTACCCA
ACTTAATCGCCTTGCAGCACATCCCCCTTTCGCCAGCTGGCGTAATAGCGAAGAGGCCCGCACCGATCGC
CCTTCCCAACAGTTGCGCAGCCTGAATGGCGAATGGAAATTGTAAGCGTTAATATTTTGTTAAAATTCGC
GTTAAATTTTTGTTAAATCAGCTCATTTTTTTAACCAATAGGCCGAAATCGGCAAAATCCCTTATAAATC
AAAAGAATAGACCGAGATAGGGT
[37 nt withheld, positions 1284-1320]
AAAGAACGTGGACTCCAACGTCAAAGG
[49 nt withheld, positions 1348-1396]
T
[91 nt withheld, positions 1398-1488]
GAACGTGGT
[116 nt withheld, positions 1498-1613]
CAGGTGGCACTTTTCGGGGAAATGTGCGCGGAACCCCTATTTGTTTATTTTTCTAAATACATTCAAATAT
GTATCCGCTCATGAGACAATAACCCTGATAAATGCTTCAATAATATTGAAAAAGGAAGAGTATGAGTATT
CAACATTTCCGTGTCGCCCTTATTCCCTTTTTTGCGGCATTTTGCCTTCCTGTTTTTGCTCACCCAGAAA
CGCTGGTGAAAGTAAAAGATGCTGAAGATCAGTTGGGTGCACGAGTGGGTTACATCGAACTGGATCTCAA
CAGCGGTAAGATCCTTGAGAGTTTTCGCCCCGAAGAACGTTTTCCAATGATGAGCACTTTTAAAGTTCTG
CTATGTGGCGCGGTATTATCCCGTATTGACGCCGGGCAAGAGCAACTCGGTCGCCGCATACACTATTCTC
AGAATGACTTGGTTGAGTACTCACCAGTCACAGAAAAGCATCTTACGGATGGCATGACAGTAAGAGAATT
ATGCAGTGCTGCCATAACCATGAGTGATAACACTGCGGCCAACTTACTTCTGACAACGATCGGAGGACCG
AAGGAGCTAACCGCTTTTTTGCACAACATGGGGGATCATGTAACTCGCCTTGATCGTTGGGAACCGGAGC
TGAATGAAGCCATACCAAACGACGAGCGTGACACCACGATGCCTGTAGCAATGGCAACAACGTTGCGCAA
ACTATTAACTGGCGAACTACTTACTCTAGCTTCCCGGCAACAATTAATAGACTGGATGGAGGCGGATAAA
GTTGCAGGACCACTTCTGCGCTCGGCCCTTCCGGCTGGCTGGTTTATTGCTGATAAATCTGGAGCCGGTG
AGCGTGGGTCTCGCGGTATCATTGCAGCACTGGGGCCAGATGGTAAGCCCTCCCGTATCGTAGTTATCTA
CACGACGGGGAGTCAGGCAACTATGGATGAACGAAATAGACAGATCGCTGAGATAGGTGCCTCACTGATT
AAGCATTGGTAACTGTCAGACCAAGTTTACTCATATATACTTTAGATTGATTTAAAACTTCATTTTTAAT
TTAAAAGGATCTAGGTGAAGATCCTTTTTGATAATCTCATGACCAAAATCCCTTAACGTGAGTTTTCGTT
CCACTGAGCGTCAGACCCCGTAGAAAAGATCAAAGGATCTTCTTGAGATCCTTTTTTTCTGCGCGTAATC
TGCTGCTTGCAAACAAAAAAACCACCGCTACCAGCGGTGGTTTGTTTGCCGGATCAAGAGCTACCAACTC
TTTTTCCGAAGGTAACTGGCTTCAGCAGAGCGCAGATACCAAATACTGTTCTTCTAGTGTAGCCGTAGTT
AGGCCACCACTTCAAGAACTCTGTAGCACCGCCTACATACCTCGCTCTGCTAATCCTGTTACCAGTGGCT
GCTGCCAGTGGCGATAAGTCGTGTCTTACCGGGTTGGACTCAAGACGATAGTTACCGGATAAGGCGCAGC
GGTCGGGCTGAACGGGGGGTTCGTGCACACAGCCCAGCTTGGAGCGAACGACCTACACCGAACTGAGATA
CCTACAGCGTGAGCTATGAGAAAGCGCCACGCTTCCCGAAGGGAGAAAGGCGGACAGGTATCCGGTAAGC
GGCAGGGTCGGAACAGGAGAGCGCACGAGGGAGCTTCCAGGGGGAAACGCCTGGTATCTTTATAGTCCTG
TCGGGTTTCGCCACCTCTGACTTGAGCGTCGATTTTTGTGATGCTCGTCAGGGGGGCGGAGCCTATGGAA
AAACGCCAGCAACGCGGCCTTTTTACGGTTCCTGGCCTTTTGCTGGCCTTTTGCTCACATGTTCTTTCCT
GCGTTATCCCCTGATTCTGTGGATAACCGTATTACCGCCTTTGAGTGA
