>Addgene plasmid #221830 | pdU6-2_sgRNA1-for-dSERT | depositor partial sequence | sequence record 434288 | partial sequence
GTTCGACTTGCAGCCTGAAATACGGCACGAGTAGGAAAAGCCGAGTCAAATGCCGAATGCAGAGTCTCAT
TACAGCACAATCAACTCAAGAAAAACTCGACACTTTTTTACCATTTGCACTTAAATCCTTTTTTATTCGT
TATGTATACTTTTTTTGGTCCCTAACCAAAACAAAACCAAACTCTCTTAGTCGTGCCTCTATATTTAAAA
CTATCAATTTATTATAGTCAATAAATCGAACTGTGTTTTCAACAAACGAACAATAGGACACTTTGATTCT
AAAGGAAATTTTGAAAATCTTAAGCAGAGGGTTCTTAAGACCATTTGCCAATTCTTATAATTCTCAACTG
CTCTTTCCTGATGTTGATCATTTATATAGGTATGTTTTCCTCAATACTTCGCGAAATCTGCGCTCTACTT
GGTTTTAGAGCTAGAAATAGCAAGTTAAAATAAGGCTAGTCCGTTATCAACTTGAAAAAGTGGCACCGAG
TCGGTGCGATCCATTTTTTTGCTCACCTGTGATTGCTCCTACTCAAATACAAAAACATCAAATTTTCTGT
CAATAAAGCATATTTATTTATATTTATTTTACAGGAAAGAATTACTAGTGAGCTCCAGCTTTTGTTCCCT
TTAGTGAGGGTTAATTGCGCGCTTGGCGTAATCATGGTCATAGCTGTTTCCTGTGTGAAATTGTTATCCG
CTCACAATTCCACACAACATACGAGCCGGAAGCATAAAGTGTAAAGCCTGGGGTGCCTAATGAGTGAGCT
AACTCACATTAATTGCGTTGCGCTCACTGCCCGCTTTCCAGTCGGGAAACCTGTCGTGCCAGCTGCATTA
ATGAATCGGCCAACGCGCGGGGAGAGGCGGTTTGCGTATTGGGCGCTCTTCCGCTTCCTCGCTCACTGAC
TCGCTGCGCTCGGTCGTTCGGCTGCGGCGAGCGGTATCAGCTCACTCAAAGGCGGTAATACGGTTATCCA
CAGAATCAGGGGATAACGCAGGAAAGAACATGTGAGCAAAAGGCCAGCAAAAGGCCAGGAACCGTAAAAA
GGCCGCGTTGCTGGCGTTTTTCCATAGGCTCCGCCCCCCTGACGAGCATCACAAAAA
